>Addgene plasmid #25162 | DMAP | depositor partial sequence | sequence record 11636 | Author sequence
GGCAAGGACTACCCCTTTGCCAGGTTCAATAAGACTGTGCAGGTGCCTGTGTACTCGGAGCAGGAGTACC
AGCTTTATCTCCACGATGATGCTTGGACTAAGGCAGAAACTGACCACCTCTTTGACCTCAGCCGCCGCTT
TGACCTGCGTTTTGTTGTTATCCATGACCGGTATGACCACCAGCAGTTCAAGAAGCGTTCTGTGGAAGAC
CTGAAGGAGCGGTACTACCACATCTGTGCTAAGCTTGCCAACGTGCGGGCTGTGCCAGGCACAGAC
