>Addgene plasmid #25162 | DMAP | addgene partial sequence | sequence record 31239 | 25162 with T7
CTGAATATTTTGTTTACTTTAAGAAGGAGATATACCATGCATCATCATCATCATCACAGCAGCGGCAGAG
AAAACTTGTATTTCCAGGGCGGCAAGGACTACCCCTTTGCCAGGTTCAATAAGACTGTGCAGGTGCCTGT
GTACTCGGAGCAGGAGTACCAGCTTTATCTCCACGATGATGCTTGGACTAAGGCAGAAACTGACCACCTC
TTTGACCTCAGCCGCCGCTTTGACCTGCGTTTTGTTGTTATCCATGACCGGTATGACCACCAGCAGTTCA
AGAAGCGTTCTGTGGAAGACCTGAAGGAGCGGTACTACCACATCTGTGCTAAGCTTGCCAACGTGCGGGC
TGTGCCAGGCACAGACTGATGACGAAGCTTGCGGCCGCACTCGAGCACCACCACCACCACCACTGAGATC
CGGCTGCTAACAAAGCCCGAAAGGAAGCTGAGTTGGCTGCTGCCACCGCTGAGCAATAACTAGCATAACC
CCTTGGGGCCTCTAAACGGGTCTTGAGGGGTTTTTTGCTGAAAGGAGGAACTATATCCGGATTGGCGAAT
GGG
[124 nt withheld, positions 564-687]
C
[91 nt withheld, positions 689-779]
A
[49 nt withheld, positions 781-829]
CCTTTGACGTTTGGAGTCCACGTTCTTTAATAGTGGACTCTTGTTCCAAACTGGAAC
