[The description below was written by a language model from this plasmid's Addgene catalogue record.]
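Description:
DMAP is a bacterial expression plasmid built on the pET28-MHL backbone from a structural genomics consortium, made to produce a fragment of human DMAP1 (DNA methyltransferase 1 associated protein 1) for structure determination. The vector is selected with kanamycin, is recorded as low copy, and is propagated in a standard E. coli cloning strain. The record gives a backbone size of about 7.3 kb without insert. No feature table is provided, so the origin of replication, promoter and other backbone elements are not explicitly listed. The use of T7 and T7-terminator sequencing primers is consistent with the T7 promoter/terminator expression cassette typical of pET-series vectors, in which transcription depends on T7 RNA polymerase supplied by a suitable expression host.

The insert, designated DMAP1_14, is only 276 bp and was introduced by restriction enzyme cloning. It corresponds to the SANT domain of DMAP1 rather than the full-length protein, in line with the depositor's note that the construct may not contain the complete open reading frame. SANT domains are small helical modules found in many chromatin-associated proteins. The fragment carries an N-terminal His tag, which allows purification of the recombinant protein by immobilised metal affinity chromatography. The record does not state whether a protease cleavage site lies between tag and domain.

The depositor links this construct to a deposited crystal structure in the Protein Data Bank, indicating it served as the source of protein for that work. It is suited to producing the isolated DMAP1 SANT domain for crystallography, biophysical characterisation or in vitro binding studies.
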