Addgene plasmid #25162: DMAP
Purpose: Bacterial expression for structure determination; may not be full ORF
Depositing lab: Cheryl Arrowsmith. Depositing organization: University of Toronto.
Backbone
  Vector backbone: pET28-MHL
  Backbone manufacturer: SGC
  Backbone size w/o insert (bp): 7325
  Vector type: Bacterial Expression
Growth in bacteria
  Bacterial resistance: Kanamycin, 50 μg/mL
  Growth temperature: 37°C
  Growth strain: DH5alpha
  Copy number: Low Copy
Gene/Insert
  Gene/Insert name: DMAP1_14 (alt names: PDB: 3HM5; DNA methyltransferase 1 associated protein 1, SANT domain; DMAP1)
  Species: H. sapiens (human)
  Insert size (bp): 276
  Entrez Gene: DMAP1 (a.k.a. DNMAP1, DNMTAP1, EAF2, MEAF2, SWC4)
  Tag / fusion protein: His (N terminal on insert)
  Cloning method: Restriction Enzyme
  Sequencing primers: 5′ T7; 3′ T7-term
Terms and licenses: Academic/Nonprofit Terms; Industry Terms: Not Available to Industry
Depositor comments: PDB: 3HM5. http://www.thesgc.org/structures/3HM5/
How to cite: DMAP was a gift from Cheryl Arrowsmith (Addgene plasmid # 25162 ; http://n2t.net/addgene:25162 ; RRID:Addgene_25162)
